>Addgene plasmid #11392 | YFP-Cdc42 | depositor full sequence | sequence record 6956 | Author sequence
TAGTTATTAATAGTAATCAATTACGGGGTCATTAGTTCATAGCCCATATATGGAGTTCCGCGTTACATAA
CTTACGGTAAATGGCCCGCCTGGCTGACCGCCCAACGACCCCCGCCCATTGACGTCAATAATGACGTATG
TTCCCATAGTAACGCCAATAGGGACTTTCCATTGACGTCAATGGGTGGAGTATTTACGGTAAACTGCCCA
CTTGGCAGTACATCAAGTGTATCATATGCCAAGTACGCCCCCTATTGACGTCAATGACGGTAAATGGCCC
GCCTGGCATTATGCCCAGTACATGACCTTATGGGACTTTCCTACTTGGCAGTACATCTACGTATTAGTCA
TCGCTATTACCATGGTGATGCGGTTTTGGCAGTACATCAATGGGCGTGGATAGCGGTTTGACTCACGGGG
ATTTCCAAGTCTCCACCCCATTGACGTCAATGGGAGTTTGTTTTGGCACCAAAATCAACGGGACTTTCCA
AAATGTCGTAACAACTCCGCCCCATTGACGCAAATGGGCGGTAGGCGTGTACGGTGGGAGGTCTATATAA
GCAGAGCTGGTTTAGTGAACCGTCAGATCCGCTAGCGCTACCGGTCGCCACCATGGTGAGCAAGGGCGAG
GAGCTGTTCACCGGGGTGGTGCCCATCCTGGTCGAGCTGGACGGCGACGTAAACGGCCACAAGTTCAGCG
TGTCCGGCGAGGGCGAGGGCGATGCCACCTACGGCAAGCTGACCCTGAAGTTCATCTGCACCACCGGCAA
GCTGCCCGTGCCCTGGCCCACCCTCGTGACCACCTTCGGCTACGGCCTGATGTGCTTCGCCCGCTACCCC
GACCACATGAAGCAGCACGACTTCTTCAAGTCCGCCATGCCCGAAGGCTACGTCCAGGAGCGCACCATCT
TCTTCAAGGACGACGGCAACTACAAGACCCGCGCCGAGGTGAAGTTCGAGGGCGACACCCTGGTGAACCG
CATCGAGCTGAAGGGCATCGACTTCAAGGAGGACGGCAACATCCTGGGGCACAAGCTGGAGTACAACTAC
AACAGCCACAACGTCTATATCATGGCCGACAAGCAGAAGAACGGCATCAAGGTGAACTTCAAGATCCGCC
ACAACATCGAGGACGGCAGCGTGCAGCTCGCCGACCACTACCAGCAGAACACCCCCATCGGCGACGGCCC
CGTGCTGCTGCCCGACAACCACTACCTGAGCTACCAGTCCAAACTGAGCAAAGACCCCAACGAGAAGCGC
GATCACATGGTCCTGCTGGAGTTCGTGACCGCCGCCGGGATCACTCTCGGCATGGACGAGCTGTACAAGT
CCGGACTCAGATCTATGCAGACAATTAAGTGTGTTGTTGTGGGCGATGGTGCTGTTGGTAAAACATGTCT
CCTGATATCCTACACAACAAACAAATTTCCATCGGAATATGTACCGACTGTTTTTGACAACTATGCAGTC
ACAGTTATGATTGGTGGAGAACCATATACTCTTGGACTTTTTGATACTGCAGGGCAAGAGGATTATGACA
GATTACGACCGCTGAGTTATCCACAAACAGATGTATTTCTAGTCTGTTTTTCAGTGGTCTCTCCATCTTC
ATTTGAAAACGTGAAAGAAAAGTGGGTGCCTGAGATAACTCACCACTGTCCAAAGACTCCTTTCTTGCTT
GTTGGGACTCAAATTGATCTCAGAGATGACCCCTCTACTATTGAGAAACTTGCCAAGAACAAACAGAAGC
CTATCACTCCAGAGACTGCTGAAAAGCTGGCCCGTGACCTGAAGGCTGTCAAGTATGTGGAGTGTTCTGC
ACTTACACAGAGAGGTCTGAAGAATGTGTTTGATGAGGCTATCCTAGCTGCCCTCGAGCCTCCGGAAACT
CAACCCAAAAGGAAGTGCTGTATATTCTAAAAGCTTCGAATTCTGCAGTCGACGGTACCGCGGGCCCGGG
ATCCACCGGATCTAGATAACTGATCATAATCAGCCATACCACATTTGTAGAGGTTTTACTTGCTTTAAAA
AACCTCCCACACCTCCCCCTGAACCTGAAACATAAAATGAATGCAATTGTTGTTGTTAACTTGTTTATTG
CAGCTTATAATGGTTACAAATAAAGCAATAGCATCACAAATTTCACAAATAAAGCATTTTTTTCACTGCA
TTCTAGTTGTGGTTTGTCCAAACTCATCAATGTATCTTAAGGCGTAAATTGTAAGCGTTAATATTTTGTT
AAAATTCGCGTTAAATTTTTGTTAAATCAGCTCATTTTTTAACCAATAGGCCGAAATCGGCAAAATCCCT
TATAAATCAAAAGAATAGACCGAGATAGGGT
[37 nt withheld, positions 2342-2378]
AAAGAACGTGGACTCCAACGTCAAAGG
[49 nt withheld, positions 2406-2454]
T
[91 nt withheld, positions 2456-2546]
G
[124 nt withheld, positions 2548-2671]
CAGGTGGCACTTTTCGGGGAAATGTGCGCGGAACCCCTATTTGTTTATTTTTCTAAATACATTCAAATAT
GTATCCGCTCATGAGACAATAACCCTGATAAATGCTTCAATAATATTGAAAAAGGAAGAGTCCTGAGGCG
GAAAGAACCAGCTGTGGAATGTGTGTCAGTTAGGGTGTGGAAAGTCCCCAGGCTCCCCAGCAGGCAGAAG
TATGCAAAGCATGCATCTCAATTAGTCAGCAACCAGGTGTGGAAAGTCCCCAGGCTCCCCAGCAGGCAGA
AGTATGCAAAGCATGCATCTCAATTAGTCAGCAACCATAGTCCCGCCCCTAACTCCGCCCATCCCGCCCC
TAACTCCGCCCAGTTCCGCCCATTCTCCGCCCCATGGCTGACTAATTTTTTTTATTTATGCAGAGGCCGA
GGCCGCCTCGGCCTCTGAGCTATTCCAGAAGTAGTGAGGAGGCTTTTTTGGAGGCCTAGGCTTTTGCAAA
GATCGATCAAGAGACAGGATGAGGATCGTTTCGCATGATTGAACAAGATGGATTGCACGCAGGTTCTCCG
GCCGCTTGGGTGGAGAGGCTATTCGGCTATGACTGGGCACAACAGACAATCGGCTGCTCTGATGCCGCCG
TGTTCCGGCTGTCAGCGCAGGGGCGCCCGGTTCTTTTTGTCAAGACCGACCTGTCCGGTGCCCTGAATGA
ACTGCAAGACGAGGCAGCGCGGCTATCGTGGCTGGCCACGACGGGCGTTCCTTGCGCAGCTGTGCTCGAC
GTTGTCACTGAAGCGGGAAGGGACTGGCTGCTATTGGGCGAAGTGCCGGGGCAGGATCTCCTGTCATCTC
ACCTTGCTCCTGCCGAGAAAGTATCCATCATGGCTGATGCAATGCGGCGGCTGCATACGCTTGATCCGGC
TACCTGCCCATTCGACCACCAAGCGAAACATCGCATCGAGCGAGCACGTACTCGGATGGAAGCCGGTCTT
GTCGATCAGGATGATCTGGACGAAGAGCATCAGGGGCTCGCGCCAGCCGAACTGTTCGCCAGGCTCAAGG
CGAGCATGCCCGACGGCGAGGATCTCGTCGTGACCCATGGCGATGCCTGCTTGCCGAATATCATGGTGGA
AAATGGCCGCTTTTCTGGATTCATCGACTGTGGCCGGCTGGGTGTGGCGGACCGCTATCAGGACATAGCG
TTGGCTACCCGTGATATTGCTGAAGAGCTTGGCGGCGAATGGGCTGACCGCTTCCTCGTGCTTTACGGTA
TCGCCGCTCCCGATTCGCAGCGCATCGCCTTCTATCGCCTTCTTGACGAGTTCTTCTGAGCGGGACTCTG
GGGTTCGAAATGACCGACCAAGCGACGCCCAACCTGCCATCACGAGATTTCGATTCCACCGCCGCCTTCT
ATGAAAGGTTGGGCTTCGGAATCGTTTTCCGGGACGCCGGCTGGATGATCCTCCAGCGCGGGGATCTCAT
GCTGGAGTTCTTCGCCCACCCTAGGGGGAGGCTAACTGAAACACGGAAGGAGACAATACCGGAAGGAACC
CGCGCTATGACGGCAATAAAAAGACAGAATAAAACGCACGGTGTTGGGTCGTTTGTTCATAAACGCGGGG
TTCGGTCCCAGGGCTGGCACTCTGTCGATACCCCACCGAGACCCCATTGGGGCCAATACGCCCGCGTTTC
TTCCTTTTCCCCACCCCACCCCCCAAGTTCGGGTGAAGGCCCAGGGCTCGCAGCCAACGTCGGGGCGGCA
GGCCCTGCCATAGCCTCAGGTTACTCATATATACTTTAGATTGATTTAAAACTTCATTTTTAATTTAAAA
GGATCTAGGTGAAGATCCTTTTTGATAATCTCATGACCAAAATCCCTTAACGTGAGTTTTCGTTCCACTG
AGCGTCAGACCCCGTAGAAAAGATCAAAGGATCTTCTTGAGATCCTTTTTTTCTGCGCGTAATCTGCTGC
TTGCAAACAAAAAAACCACCGCTACCAGCGGTGGTTTGTTTGCCGGATCAAGAGCTACCAACTCTTTTTC
CGAAGGTAACTGGCTTCAGCAGAGCGCAGATACCAAATACTGTCCTTCTAGTGTAGCCGTAGTTAGGCCA
CCACTTCAAGAACTCTGTAGCACCGCCTACATACCTCGCTCTGCTAATCCTGTTACCAGTGGCTGCTGCC
AGTGGCGATAAGTCGTGTCTTACCGGGTTGGACTCAAGACGATAGTTACCGGATAAGGCGCAGCGGTCGG
GCTGAACGGGGGGTTCGTGCACACAGCCCAGCTTGGAGCGAACGACCTACACCGAACTGAGATACCTACA
GCGTGAGCTATGAGAAAGCGCCACGCTTCCCGAAGGGAGAAAGGCGGACAGGTATCCGGTAAGCGGCAGG
GTCGGAACAGGAGAGCGCACGAGGGAGCTTCCAGGGGGAAACGCCTGGTATCTTTATAGTCCTGTCGGGT
TTCGCCACCTCTGACTTGAGCGTCGATTTTTGTGATGCTCGTCAGGGGGGCGGAGCCTATGGAAAAACGC
CAGCAACGCGGCCTTTTTACGGTTCCTGGCCTTTTGCTGGCCTTTTGCTCACATGTTCTTTCCTGCGTTA
TCCCCTGATTCTGTGGATAACCGTATTACCGCCATGCAT
Features (pLannotate 1.2.2; 15 found; start..end, strand, type, name):
     61..364     +  enhancer       CMV enhancer: human cytomegalovirus immediate early enhancer
    365..568     +  promoter       CMV promoter: human cytomegalovirus (CMV) immediate early promoter
    613..1329    +  CDS            mCitrine: mCitrine is a basic (constitutively fluorescent) yellow fluorescent protein published in 2001, derived from Aequorea victoria.
   1345..1883    +  CDS            Cdc42 (fragment): human Rho family small GTPase Cdc42
   1921..1964    +  misc_feature   MCS (fragment): multiple cloning site
   1981..2065    +  CDS            large T antigen (fragment): large T antigen from SV40 (simian virus 40)
   2088..2209    +  polyA_signal   SV40 poly(A) signal: SV40 polyadenylation signal
   2243..2671    -  rep_origin     f1 ori (sequence partly withheld): f1 bacteriophage origin of replication; arrow indicates direction of (+) strand synthesis
   2698..2802    +  promoter       AmpR promoter: bla
   2804..3161    +  promoter       SV40 promoter: SV40 enhancer and early promoter
   3196..3990    +  CDS            NeoR/KanR: aminoglycoside phosphotransferase from Tn5; aph(3')-II (or nptII); confers resistance to neomycin, kanamycin, and G418 (Geneticin®)
   4011..4163    +  CDS            ble (fragment): BLE_KLEPN - Experimental evidence at protein level: Swiss-Prot protein existence level 1. Binding protein with a strong affinity to the bleomycin family of antibiotics. Binds to CL990; an antimitotic-antibiotic compound. From Klebsiella pneumoniae.
   4222..4269    +  polyA_signal   HSV TK poly(A) signal: herpes simplex virus thymidine kinase polyadenylation signal (Cole and Stacy, 1985)
   4360..4376    -  polyA_signal   bGH poly(A) signal (fragment): bovine growth hormone polyadenylation signal
   4598..5186    +  rep_origin     ori: high-copy-number ColE1/pMB1/pBR322/pUC origin of replication
