[The description below was written by a language model from this plasmid's Addgene catalogue record and pLannotate feature annotations shown in this document.]
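Description:
YFP-Cdc42 is a mammalian expression plasmid built on the Clontech pEYFP-C1 backbone that produces human Cdc42, a Rho-family small GTPase, fused at its N terminus to a yellow fluorescent protein. The fluorescent moiety is not the original EYFP. The depositor describes it as the monomeric (A207K) form of Citrine, a pH-insensitive YFP, and the feature annotation correspondingly identifies the reading frame as mCitrine. The Cdc42 cDNA was placed between the BglII and HindIII sites of the multiple cloning site, directly downstream of the fluorescent protein. The fusion is transcribed from the human cytomegalovirus immediate early enhancer and promoter and terminated by the SV40 polyadenylation signal. The automated annotation labels the Cdc42 region as a fragment and covers somewhat less than the stated insert size. Short hits to SV40 large T antigen, ble and the bGH poly(A) signal are also reported as fragments and look like residual backbone sequence rather than functional parts.

The plasmid replicates at high copy in E. coli from a ColE1/pUC-type origin and also carries an f1 origin for single-stranded DNA production. A single Tn5 aminoglycoside phosphotransferase gene serves both hosts. A bacterial bla-type promoter drives it for kanamycin selection, and the SV40 enhancer/early promoter, with the HSV TK poly(A) signal, drives it for G418 selection of stably transfected mammalian cells.

The associated publication concerns the distinct patterns of Cdc42, Rac1 and Rac2 activation during phagocytosis. This fits use of the construct for live-cell fluorescence imaging of Cdc42 localisation and activity, although the record does not spell out the imaging method.
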