Addgene plasmid #11392: YFP-Cdc42
Depositing lab: Joel Swanson. Publication: Cdc42, Rac1, and Rac2 display distinct patterns of activation during phagocytosis. Hoppe AD, Swanson JA. Mol Biol Cell 2004 Aug;15(8):3509-19. Epub 2004 May 28. 10.1091/mbc.e03-11-0847 PubMed 15169870.
Backbone
  Vector backbone: pEYFP-C1
  Backbone manufacturer: Clontech
  Backbone size w/o insert (bp): 4731
  Vector type: Mammalian Expression
  Selectable markers: Neomycin (select with G418)
Growth in bacteria
  Bacterial resistance: Kanamycin, 50 μg/mL
  Growth temperature: 37°C
  Growth strain: DH5alpha
  Copy number: High Copy
Gene/Insert
  Gene/Insert name: cell division cycle 42 (alt names: Cdc42; YFP)
  Species: H. sapiens (human)
  Insert size (bp): 662
  GenBank ID: AF498962
  Entrez Gene: CDC42 (a.k.a. CDC42Hs, G25K, TKS)
  Tag / fusion protein: YFP (N terminal on backbone)
  Cloning method: Restriction Enzyme; 5′ cloning site BglII (not destroyed); 3′ cloning site HindIII (not destroyed)
  Sequencing primers: 5′ CCTGAGCAAAGACCCCAACGAGAA; 3′ CAGGGGGAGGTGTGGGAGGTTT
Resource information
  A portion of this plasmid was derived from a plasmid made by: Human Cdc42 cDNA was obtained from the UMR cDNA Resource Center (www.cdna.org).
Terms and licenses: Academic/Nonprofit Terms; Industry Terms: Not Available to Industry
Depositor comments: Expresses Cdc42 with an N-terminal YFP marker. YFP is the monomeric (A207K) version of Citrine, a pH-insensitive YFP.
How to cite: YFP-Cdc42 was a gift from Joel Swanson (Addgene plasmid # 11392 ; http://n2t.net/addgene:11392 ; RRID:Addgene_11392)
