>Addgene plasmid #11392 | YFP-Cdc42 | addgene partial sequence | sequence record 20046 | EGFP-C 5'-CATGGTCCTGCTGGAGTTCGTG-3'
CCGGACTCAGATCTATGCAGACAATTAAGTGTGTTGTTGTGGGCGATGGTGCTGTTGGTAAAACATGTCT
CCTGATATCCTACACAACAAACAAATTTCCATCGGAATATGTACCGACTGTTTTTGACAACTATGCAGTC
ACAGTTATGATTGGTGGAGAACCATATACTCTTGGACTTTTTGATACTGCAGGGCAAGAGGATTATGACA
GATTACGACCGCTGAGTTATCCACAAACAGATGTATTTCTAGTCTGTTTTTCAGTGGTCTCTCCATCTTC
ATTTGAAAACGTGAAAGAAAAGTGGGTGCCTGAGATAACTCACCACTGTCCAAAGACTCCTTTCTTGCTT
GTTGGGACTCAAATTGATCTCAGAGATGACCCCTCTACTATTGAGAAACTTGCCAAGAACAAACAGAAGC
CTATCACTCCAGAGACTGCTGAAAAGCTGGCCCGTGACCTGAAGGCTGTCAAGTATGTGGAGTGTTCTGC
ACTTACACAGAGAGGTCTGAAGAATGTGTTTGATGAGGCTATCCTAGCTGCCCTCGAGCCTCCGGAAACT
CAACCCAAAAGGAAGTGCTGTATATTCTAAAAGCTTCGAATTCTGCAGTCGACGGTACCGCGGGCCCGGG
ATCCACCGGATCTAGATAACTGATCATAATCAGCCATACCACATTTGTAGAGGTTTTACTTGCTTTAAAA
AACCTCCCACACCTCCCCCTGAACCTGAAACATAAAATGAATGCAATTGTTGTTGTTAACTTGTTTATTG
CAGCTTATAATGGTTACAAATAAAGCAATAGCATCACAAATTTCACAAATAAAGCATTTTTTTCACTGCA
TTCTAGTTGTGGGTTGTCCAAACTCATCAATGTATCTTAGGGCGTAAATTGTAAGCGTTAATATTTTGTT
AAAATTCGCGTTAAATTTTGTTAATCAGCTCATTTTTTACCAATAGGCGAAATC
